Addgene plasmid #18698: pNL-EGFP/EF1alpha/WPREdU3
Depositing lab: Jakob Reiser. Depositing organization: FDA, Center for Biologics Evaluation and Research (CBER). Publication: Optimized lentiviral transduction of mouse bone marrow-derived mesenchymal stem cells. Ricks DM, Kutner R, Zhang XY, Welsh DA, Reiser J. Stem Cells Dev. 2008 Jun . 17(3):441-50. 10.1089/scd.2007.0194 PubMed 18513160.
Backbone
  Vector backbone: pUC18
  Backbone size w/o insert (bp): 9137
  Vector type: Lentiviral
Growth in bacteria
  Bacterial resistance: Ampicillin, 100 μg/mL
  Growth temperature: 37°C
  Growth strain: Stbl3
  Growth instructions: DH5alpha
  Copy number: High Copy
Gene/Insert
  Gene/Insert name: EGFP
  Species: Aequorea victoria
  Insert size (bp): 761
  GenBank ID: U55763
  Cloning method: Restriction Enzyme; 5′ cloning site NheI (unknown if destroyed); 3′ cloning site XhoI (unknown if destroyed)
  Sequencing primers: 5′ N/A; 3′ N/A
Terms and licenses: Academic/Nonprofit Terms; Industry Terms: Not Available to Industry
How to cite: pNL-EGFP/EF1alpha/WPREdU3 was a gift from Jakob Reiser (Addgene plasmid # 18698 ; http://n2t.net/addgene:18698 ; RRID:Addgene_18698)
