[The description below was written by a language model from this plasmid's Addgene catalogue record and pLannotate feature annotations shown in this document.]
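Description:
pNL-EGFP/EF1alpha/WPREdU3 is an HIV-1-based lentiviral transfer vector built on a pUC18 backbone, carrying an EGFP reporter (from Aequorea victoria) under the control of a human EF-1α promoter. In bacteria it is maintained through a high-copy ColE1/pUC origin and selected with ampicillin via the β-lactamase gene. The annotated sequence is about 9.9 kb, consistent with the listed backbone and insert sizes.

The viral portion begins with an HIV-1 5' LTR followed by the Ψ packaging signal and a gag fragment, which together allow the vector RNA to be encapsidated. A cPPT/CTS element, generally included to improve nuclear import and transduction efficiency, and the Rev response element, which allows Rev-dependent nuclear export of the unspliced genomic transcript, lie upstream of the expression cassette. A short SV40 origin segment is also annotated in this region. The internal cassette consists of the EF-1α core promoter joined to an HTLV-1 LTR segment, a composite arrangement commonly used to strengthen expression, followed by EGFP inserted between NheI and XhoI sites. A WPRE sits downstream to increase transcript stability and expression. The 3' LTR is annotated as truncated, and the "dU3" in the name suggests a U3 deletion giving a self-inactivating design, although the record does not say so explicitly. Small annotated fragments of nef, rev and several human genes appear to be residual proviral or flanking sequence, or low-confidence annotation matches, rather than functional elements.

The vector lacks the viral structural and enzymatic genes, so particle production requires packaging functions supplied in trans. The associated publication concerns optimising lentiviral transduction of mouse bone marrow-derived mesenchymal stem cells, where EGFP fluorescence serves to mark transduced cells.
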