Features (pLannotate 1.2.2; 27 found; start..end, strand, type, name):
    377..634     +  LTR            5' LTR (truncated): truncated 5' long terminal repeat (LTR) from HIV-1
    682..806     +  misc_feature   HIV-1 Ψ: packaging signal of human immunodeficiency virus type 1
    790..1248    +  CDS            HIV-1 gag (fragment): gag protein from human immunodeficiency virus 1; gag
   1261..1396    +  rep_origin     SV40 ori: SV40 origin of replication
   1415..1529    +  misc_feature   cPPT/CTS: central polypurine tract and central termination sequence of HIV-1
   1674..1907    +  misc_feature   RRE: The Rev response element (RRE) of HIV-1 allows for Rev-dependent mRNA export from the nucleus to the cytoplasm.
   2284..2384    +  CDS            Rev (fragment): human immunodeficiency virus 1 (HIV-1) Rev protein; rev; enhances nuclear export of unspliced and incompletely spliced viral mRNAs
   2429..2639    +  promoter       EF-1α core promoter: core promoter for human elongation factor EF-1α
   2652..2920    +  LTR            5' LTR (truncated): truncated 5' long terminal repeat (LTR) from human T-cell leukemia virus (HTLV) type 1
   2982..2999    -  protein_bind   lac operator (symmetric) (fragment): The lac repressor binds to the lac operator to inhibit transcription in E. coli. This inhibition can be relieved by adding lactose or isopropyl-β-D-thiogalactopyranoside (IPTG). The symmetric lac operator was optimized for tight binding of lac repressor. lac repressor encoded by lacI
   3039..3058    +  intron         β-globin intron (fragment): intron from rabbit β-globin gene
   3097..3813    +  CDS            EGFP: EGFP is a basic (constitutively fluorescent) green fluorescent protein published in 1996, derived from Aequorea victoria. It is reported to be a rapidly-maturing weak dimer with moderate acid sensitivity.
   3814..3832    +  misc_feature   MCS (fragment): multiple cloning site
   3833..4421    +  misc_feature   WPRE: woodchuck hepatitis virus posttranscriptional regulatory element
   4426..4527    +  CDS            nef (fragment): NEF_HV1LA - Experimental evidence at protein level: Swiss-Prot protein existence level 1. Extracellular Nef protein targets CD4(+) T-lymphocytes for apoptosis by interacting with CXCR4 surface receptors. From Human immunodeficiency virus type 1 group M subtype B (isolate Lai) (HIV-1).
   4548..4728    +  LTR            5' LTR (truncated): truncated 5' long terminal repeat (LTR) from HIV-1
   4732..4788    -  CDS            C16orf89 (fragment): CP089_HUMAN - Experimental evidence at protein level: Swiss-Prot protein existence level 1. From Homo sapiens (Human).
   4905..4985    +  CDS            C8orf44 (fragment): CH044_HUMAN - Experimental evidence at transcript level: Swiss-Prot protein existence level 2. From Homo sapiens (Human).
   5778..5966    +  CDS            EEF1AKMT2 (fragment): EFMT2_HUMAN - Also known as C10orf138, METTL10 From Homo sapiens (Human).
   6305..6355    -  CDS            lacI (fragment): lac repressor; lacI; The lac repressor binds to the lac operator to inhibit transcription in E. coli. This inhibition can be relieved by adding lactose or isopropyl-β-D-thiogalactopyranoside (IPTG).
   6541..7129    -  rep_origin     ori: high-copy-number ColE1/pMB1/pBR322/pUC origin of replication
   7300..8160    -  CDS            AmpR: β-lactamase; bla; confers resistance to ampicillin, carbenicillin, and related antibiotics
   8161..8265    -  promoter       AmpR promoter: bla
   8369..8408    +  CDS            rop (fragment): Rop protein, which maintains plasmids at low copy number; rop
   8510..8648    +  misc_feature   bom: basis of mobility region from pBR322
   8654..8720    -  CDS            lacZα (fragment): LacZα fragment of β-galactosidase; lacZ fragment
   9898..329     +  CDS            nef (fragment) (across the origin): NEF_HV1A2 - Experimental evidence at protein level: Swiss-Prot protein existence level 1. Extracellular Nef protein targets CD4(+) T-lymphocytes for apoptosis by interacting with CXCR4 surface receptors. From Human immunodeficiency virus type 1 group M subtype B (isolate ARV2/SF2) (HIV-1).
>Addgene plasmid #18698 | pNL-EGFP/EF1alpha/WPREdU3 | depositor full sequence | sequence record 8827 | Author sequence
TGGAAGGGCTAATTTGGTCCCAAAAAAGACAAGAGATCCTTGATCTGTGGATCTACCACACACAAGGCTA
CTTCCCTGATTGGCAGAACTACACACCAGGGCCAGGGATCAGATATCCACTGACCTTTGGATGGTGCTTC
AAGTTAGTACCAGTTGAACCAGAGCAAGTAGAAGAGGCCAAATAAGGAGAGAAGAACAGCTTGTTACACC
CTATGAGCCAGCATGGGATGGAGGACCCGGAGGGAGAAGTATTAGTGTGGAAGTTTGACAGCCTCCTAGC
ATTTCGTCACATGGCCCGAGAGCTGCATCCGGAGTACTACAAAGACTGCTGACATCGAGCTTTCTACAAG
GGACTTTCCGCTGGGGACTTTCCAGGGAGGTGTGGCCTGGGCGGGACTGGGGAGTGGCGAGCCCTCAGAT
GCTACATATAAGCAGCTGCTTTTTGCCTGTACTGGGTCTCTCTGGTTAGACCAGATCTGAGCCTGGGAGC
TCTCTGGCTAACTAGGGAACCCACTGCTTAAGCCTCAATAAAGCTTGCCTTGAGTGCTCAAAGTAGTGTG
TGCCCGTCTGTTGTGTGACTCTGGTAACTAGAGATCCCTCAGACCCTTTTAGTCAGTGTGGAAAATCTCT
AGCAGTGGCGCCCGAACAGGGACTTGAAAGCGAAAGTAAAGCCAGAGGAGATCTCTCGACGCAGGACTCG
GCTTGCTGAAGCGCGCACGGCAAGAGGCGAGGGGCGGCGACTGGTGAGTACGCCAAAAATTTTGACTAGC
GGAGGCTAGAAGGAGAGAGATGGGTGCGAGAGCGTCGGTATTAAGCGGGGGAGAATTAGATAAATGGGAA
AAAATTCGGTTAAGGCCAGGGGGAAAGAAACAATATAAACTAAAACATATAGTATGGGCAAGCAGGGAGC
TAGAACGATTCGCAGTTAATCCTGGCCTTTTAGAGACATCAGAAGGCTGTAGACAAATACTGGGACAGCT
ACAACCATCCCTTCAGACAGGATCAGAAGAACTTAGATCATTATATAATACAATAGCAGTCCTCTATTGT
GTGCATCAAAGGATAGATGTAAAAGACACCAAGGAAGCCTTAGATAAGATAGAGGAAGAGCAAAACAAAA
GTAAGAAAAAGGCACAGCAAGCAGCAGCTGACACAGGAAACAACAGCCAGGTCAGCCAAAATTACCCTAT
AGTGCAGAACCTCCAGGGGCAAATGGTACATCAGGCCATATCACCTAGAACTTTAAATATGACTCCGCCC
ATCCCGCCCCTAACTCCGCCCAGTTCCGCCCATTCTCCGCCCCATGGCTGACTAATTTTTTTTATTTATG
CAGAGGCCGAGGCCGCCTCGGCCTCTGAGCTATTCCAGAAGTAGTGAGGAGGCTTTTTTGGAGGCCTAGG
CTTTTGCAAATGCATAAAAGAAAAGGGGGGATTGGGGGGTACAGTGCAGGGGAAAGAATAGTAGACATAA
TAGCAACAGACATACAAACTAAAGAATTACAAAAACAAATTACAAAAATTCAAAATTTTCGGGTTTATTA
CAGGGACAGCAGAGATCCACAATTGGAGAAGTGAATTATATAAATATAAAGTAGTAAAAATTGAACCATT
AGGAGTAGCACCCACCAAGGCAAAGAGAAGAGTGGTGCAGAGAGAAAAAAGAGCAGTGGGAATAGGAGCT
TTGTTCCTTGGGTTCTTGGGAGCAGCAGGAAGCACTATGGGCGCAGCGTCAATGACGCTGACGGTACAGG
CCAGACAATTATTGTCTGGTATAGTGCAGCAGCAGAACAATTTGCTGAGGGCTATTGAGGCGCAACAGCA
TCTGTTGCAACTCACAGTCTGGGGCATCAAGCAGCTCCAGGCAAGAATCCTGGCTGTGGAAAGATACCTA
AAGGATCAACAGCTCCTGGGGATTTGGGGTTGCTCTGGAAAACTCATTTGCACCACTGCTGTGCCTTGGA
ATGCTAGTTGGAGTAATAAATCTCTGGAACAGATTTGGAATAACATGACCTGGATGGAGTGGGACAGAGA
AATTAACAATTACACAAGCTTAATACACTCCTTAATTGAAGAATCGCAAAACCAGCAAGAAAAGAATGAA
CAAGAATTATTGGAATTAGATAAATGGGCAAGTTTGTGGAATTGGTTTAACATAACAAATTGGCTGTGGT
ATATAAAATTATTCATAATGATAGTAGGAGGCTTGGTAGGTTTAAGAATAGTTTTTGCTGTACTTTCTGT
AGTGAATAGAGTTAGGCAGGGATATTCACCATTATCGTTTCAGACCCACCTCCCAATCCCGAGGGGACCC
GACAGGCCCGAAGGAATAGAAGAAGAAGGTGGAGAGAGAGACAGAGACAGATCCATTCGATTAGTGAACG
GATCTAGTTCTAGTTGAAGGATCTGCGATCGCTCCGGTGCCCGTCAGTGGGCAGAGCGCACATCGCCCAC
AGTCCCCGAGAAGTTGGGGGGAGGGGTCGCAATTGAACCGGTGCCTAGAGAAGGTGGCGCGGGGTAAACT
GGGAAAGTGATGTCGTGTACTGGCTCCGCCTTTTTCCCGAGGGTGGGGGAGAACCGTATATAAGTGCAGT
AGTCGCCGTGAACGTTCTTTTTCGCAACGGGTTTGCCGCCAGAACACAGCTGAAGCTTCGAGGGGCTCGC
ATCTCTCCTTCACGCGCCCGCCGCCCTACCTGAGGCCGCCATCCACGCCGGTTGAGTCGCGTTCTGCCGC
CTCCCGCCTGTGGTGCCTCCTGAACTGCGTCCGCCGTCTAGGTAAGTTTAAAGCTCAGGTCGAGACCGGG
CCTTTGTCCGGCGCTCCCTTGGAGCCTACCTAGACTCAGCCGGCTCTCCACGCTTTGCCTGACCCTGCTT
GCTCAACTCTACGTCTTTGTTTCGTTTTCTGTTCTGCGCCGTTACAGATCCAAGCTGTGACCGGCGCCTA
CGTAAGTGATATCTACTAGATTTATCAAAAAGAGTGTTGACTTGTGAGCGCTCACAATTGATACTTAGAT
TCATCGAGAGGGACACGTCGACTACTAACCTTCTTCTCTTTCCTACAGCTGAGATCACCGGTAGGCTAGC
GCTACCGGTCGCCACCATGGTGAGCAAGGGCGAGGAGCTGTTCACCGGGGTGGTGCCCATCCTGGTCGAG
CTGGACGGCGACGTAAACGGCCACAAGTTCAGCGTGTCCGGCGAGGGCGAGGGCGATGCCACCTACGGCA
AGCTGACCCTGAAGTTCATCTGCACCACCGGCAAGCTGCCCGTGCCCTGGCCCACCCTCGTGACCACCCT
GACCTACGGCGTGCAGTGCTTCAGCCGCTACCCCGACCACATGAAGCAGCACGACTTCTTCAAGTCCGCC
ATGCCCGAAGGCTACGTCCAGGAGCGCACCATCTTCTTCAAGGACGACGGCAACTACAAGACCCGCGCCG
AGGTGAAGTTCGAGGGCGACACCCTGGTGAACCGCATCGAGCTGAAGGGCATCGACTTCAAGGAGGACGG
CAACATCCTGGGGCACAAGCTGGAGTACAACTACAACAGCCACAACGTCTATATCATGGCCGACAAGCAG
AAGAACGGCATCAAGGTGAACTTCAAGATCCGCCACAACATCGAGGACGGCAGCGTGCAGCTCGCCGACC
ACTACCAGCAGAACACCCCCATCGGCGACGGCCCCGTGCTGCTGCCCGACAACCACTACCTGAGCACCCA
GTCCGCCCTGAGCAAAGACCCCAACGAGAAGCGCGATCACATGGTCCTGCTGGAGTTCGTGACCGCCGCC
GGGATCACTCTCGGCATGGACGAGCTGTACAAGTCCGGACTCAGATCTCGAGAATCAACCTCTGGATTAC
AAAATTTGTGAAAGATTGACTGGTATTCTTAACTATGTTGCTCCTTTTACGCTATGTGGATACGCTGCTT
TAATGCCTTTGTATCATGCTATTGCTTCCCGTATGGCTTTCATTTTCTCCTCCTTGTATAAATCCTGGTT
GCTGTCTCTTTATGAGGAGTTGTGGCCCGTTGTCAGGCAACGTGGCGTGGTGTGCACTGTGTTTGCTGAC
GCAACCCCCACTGGTTGGGGCATTGCCACCACCTGTCAGCTCCTTTCCGGGACTTTCGCTTTCCCCCTCC
CTATTGCCACGGCGGAACTCATCGCCGCCTGCCTTGCCCGCTGCTGGACAGGGGCTCGGCTGTTGGGCAC
TGACAATTCCGTGGTGTTGTCGGGGAAGCTGACGTCCTTTCCATGGCTGCTCGCCTGTGTTGCCACCTGG
ATTCTGCGCGGGACGTCCTTCTGCTACGTCCCTTCGGCCCTCAATCCAGCGGACCTTCCTTCCCGCGGCC
TGCTGCCGGCTCTGCGGCCTCTTCCGCGTCTTCGCCTTCGCCCTCAGACGAGTCGGATCTCCCTTTGGGC
CGCCTCCCCGCCTGGGTACCTTTAAGACCAATGACTTACAAGGCAGCTGTAGATCTTAGCCACTTTTTAA
AAGAAAAGGGGGGACTGGAAGGGCTAATTCACTCCCAAAGAAGACAAAGCTGCTTTTTGCCTGTACTGGG
TCTCTCTGGTTAGACCAGATCTGAGCCTGGGAGCTCTCTGGCTAACTAGGGAACCCACTGCTTAAGCCTC
AATAAAGCTTGCCTTGAGTGCTTCAAGTAGTGTGTGCCCGTCTGTTGTGTGACTCTGGTAACTAGAGATC
CCTCAGACCCTTTTAGTCAGTGTGGAAAATCTCTAGCACCCCCCAGGAGGTAGAGGTTGCAGTGAGCCAA
GATCGCGCCACTGCATTCCAGCCTGGGCAAGAAAACAAGACTGTCTAAAATAATAATAATAAGTTAAGGG
TATTAAATATATTTATACATGGAGGTCATAAAAATATATATATTTGGGCTGGGCGCAGTGGCTCACACCT
GCGCCCGGCCCTTTGGGAGGCCGAGGCAGGTGGATCACCTGAGTTTGGGAGTTCCAGACCAGCCTGACCA
ACATGGAGAAACCCCTTCTCTGTGTATTTTTAGTAGATTTTATTTTATGTGTATTTTATTCACAGGTATT
TCTGGAAAACTGAAACTGTTTTTCCTCTACTCTGATACCACAAGAATCATCAGCACAGAGGAAGACTTCT
GTGATCAAATGTGGTGGGAGAGGGAGGTTTTCACCAGCACATGAGCAGTCAGTTCTGCCGCAGACTCGGC
GGGTGTCCTTCGGTTCAGTTCCAACACCGCCTGCCTGGAGAGAGGTCAGACCACAGGGTGAGGGCTCAGT
CCCCAAGACATAAACACCCAAGACATAAACACCCAACAGGTCCACCCCGCCTGCTGCCCAGGCAGAGCCG
ATTCACCAAGACGGGAATTAGGATAGAGAAAGAGTAAGTCACACAGAGCCGGCTGTGCGGGAGAACGGAG
TTCTATTATGACTCAAATCAGTCTCCCCAAGCATTCGGGGATCAGAGTTTTTAAGGATAACTTAGTGTGT
AGGGGGCCAGTGAGTTGGAGATGAAAGCGTAGGGAGTCGAAGGTGTCCTTTTGCGCCGAGTCAGTTCCTG
GGTGGGGGCCACAAGATCGGATGAGCCAGTTTATCAATCCGGGGGTGCCAGCTGATCCATGGAGTGCAGG
GTCTGCAAAATATCTCAAGCACTGATTGATCTTAGGTTTTACAATAGTGATGTTACCCCAGGAACAATTT
GGGGAAGGTCAGAATCTTGTAGCCTGTAGCTGCATGACTCCTAAACCATAATTTCTTTTTTGTTTTTTTT
TTTTTATTTTTGAGACAGGGTCTCACTCTGTCACCTAGGCTGGAGTGCAGTGGTGCAATCACAGCTCACT
GCAGCCTCAACGTCGTAAGCTCAAGCGATCCTCCCACCTCAGCCTGCCTGGTAGCTGAGACTACAAGCGA
CGCCCCAGTTAATTTTTGTATTTTTGGTAGAGGCAGCGTTTTGCCGTGTGGCCCTGGCTGGTCTCGAACT
CCTGGGCTCAAGTGATCCAGCCTCAGCCTCCCAAAGTGCTGGGACAACCGGGGCCAGTCACTGCACCTGG
CCCTAAACCATAATTTCTAATCTTTTGGCTAATTTGTTAGTCCTACAAAGGCAGTCTAGTCCCCAGGCAA
AAAGGGGGTTTGTTTCGGGAAAGGGCTGTTACTGTCTTTGTTTCAAACTATAAACTAAGTTCCTCCTAAA
CTTAGTTCGGCCTACACCCAGGAATGAACAAGGAGAGCTTGGAGGTTAGAAGCACGATGGAATTGGTTAG
GTCAGATCTCTTTCACTGTCTGAGTTATAATTTTGCAATGGTGGTTCAAAGACTGCCCGCTTCTGACACC
AGTCGCTGCATTAATGAATCGGCCAACGCGCGGGGAGAGGCGGTTTGCGTATTGGCGCTCTTCCGCTTCC
TCGCTCACTGACTCGCTGCGCTCGGTCGTTCGGCTGCGGCGAGCGGTATCAGCTCACTCAAAGGCGGTAA
TACGGTTATCCACAGAATCAGGGGATAACGCAGGAAAGAACATGTGAGCAAAAGGCCAGCAAAAGGCCAG
GAACCGTAAAAAGGCCGCGTTGCTGGCGTTTTTCCATAGGCTCCGCCCCCCTGACGAGCATCACAAAAAT
CGACGCTCAAGTCAGAGGTGGCGAAACCCGACAGGACTATAAAGATACCAGGCGTTTCCCCCTGGAAGCT
CCCTCGTGCGCTCTCCTGTTCCGACCCTGCCGCTTACCGGATACCTGTCCGCCTTTCTCCCTTCGGGAAG
CGTGGCGCTTTCTCAATGCTCACGCTGTAGGTATCTCAGTTCGGTGTAGGTCGTTCGCTCCAAGCTGGGC
TGTGTGCACGAACCCCCCGTTCAGCCCGACCGCTGCGCCTTATCCGGTAACTATCGTCTTGAGTCCAACC
CGGTAAGACACGACTTATCGCCACTGGCAGCAGCCACTGGTAACAGGATTAGCAGAGCGAGGTATGTAGG
CGGTGCTACAGAGTTCTTGAAGTGGTGGCCTAACTACGGCTACACTAGAAGGACAGTATTTGGTATCTGC
GCTCTGCTGAAGCCAGTTACCTTCGGAAAAAGAGTTGGTAGCTCTTGATCCGGCAAACAAACCACCGCTG
GTAGCGGTGGTTTTTTTGTTTGCAAGCAGCAGATTACGCGCAGAAAAAAAGGATCTCAAGAAGATCCTTT
GATCTTTTCTACGGGGTCTGACGCTCAGTGGAACGAAAACTCACGTTAAGGGATTTTGGTCATGAGATTA
TCAAAAAGGATCTTCACCTAGATCCTTTTAAATTAAAAATGAAGTTTTAAATCAATCTAAAGTATATATG
AGTAAACTTGGTCTGACAGTTACCAATGCTTAATCAGTGAGGCACCTATCTCAGCGATCTGTCTATTTCG
TTCATCCATAGTTGCCTGACTCCCCGTCGTGTAGATAACTACGATACGGGAGGGCTTACCATCTGGCCCC
AGTGCTGCAATGATACCGCGAGACCCACGCTCACCGGCTCCAGATTTATCAGCAATAAACCAGCCAGCCG
GAAGGGCCGAGCGCAGAAGTGGTCCTGCAACTTTATCCGCCTCCATCCAGTCTATTAATTGTTGCCGGGA
AGCTAGAGTAAGTAGTTCGCCAGTTAATAGTTTGCGCAACGTTGTTGCCATTGCTACAGGCATCGTGGTG
TCACGCTCGTCGTTTGGTATGGCTTCATTCAGCTCCGGTTCCCAACGATCAAGGCGAGTTACATGATCCC
CCATGTTGTGCAAAAAAGCGGTTAGCTCCTTCGGTCCTCCGATCGTTGTCAGAAGTAAGTTGGCCGCAGT
GTTATCACTCATGGTTATGGCAGCACTGCATAATTCTCTTACTGTCATGCCATCCGTAAGATGCTTTTCT
GTGACTGGTGAGTACTCAACCAAGTCATTCTGAGAATAGTGTATGCGGCGACCGAGTTGCTCTTGCCCGG
CGTCAATACGGGATAATACCGCGCCACATAGCAGAACTTTAAAAGTGCTCATCATTGGAAAACGTTCTTC
GGGGCGAAAACTCTCAAGGATCTTACCGCTGTTGAGATCCAGTTCGATGTAACCCACTCGTGCACCCAAC
TGATCTTCAGCATCTTTTACTTTCACCAGCGTTTCTGGGTGAGCAAAAACAGGAAGGCAAAATGCCGCAA
AAAAGGGAATAAGGGCGACACGGAAATGTTGAATACTCATACTCTTCCTTTTTCAATATTATTGAAGCAT
TTATCAGGGTTATTGTCTCATGAGCGGATACATATTTGAATGTATTTAGAAAAATAAACAAATAGGGGTT
CCGCGCACATTTCCCCGAAAAGTGCCACCTGACGTCTAAGAAACCATTATTATCATGACATTAACCTATA
AAAATAGGCGTATCACGAGGCCCTTTCGTCTTCAAGAACTGCCTCGCGCGTTTCGGTGATGACGGTGAAA
ACCTCTGACACATGCAGCTCCCGGAGACGGTCACAGCTTGTCTGTAAGCGGATGCCGGGAGCAGACAAGC
CCGTCAGGGCGCGTCAGCGGGTGTTGGCGGGTGTCGGGGCGCAGCCATGACCCAGTCACGTAGCGATAGC
GGAGTGTACTGGCTTAACTATGCGGCATCAGAGCAGATTGTACTGAGAGTGCACCATATGCGGTGTGAAA
TACCGCACAGATGCGTAAGGAGAAAATACCGCATCAGGCGCCATTCGCCATTCAGGCTGCGCAACTGTTG
GGAAGGGCGATCGGTGCGGGCCTCTTCGCTATTACGCCAGGGGAGGCAGAGATTGCAGTAAGCTGAGATC
GCAGCACTGCACTCCAGCCTGGGCGACAGAGTAAGACTCTGTCTCAAAAATAAAATAAATAAATCAATCA
GATATTCCAATCTTTTCCTTTATTTATTTATTTATTTTCTATTTTGGAAACACAGTCCTTCCTTATTCCA
GAATTACACATATATTCTATTTTTCTTTATATGCTCCAGTTTTTTTTAGACCTTCACCTGAAATGTGTGT
ATACAAAATCTAGGCCAGTCCAGCAGAGCCTAAAGGTAAAAAATAAAATAATAAAAAATAAATAAAATCT
AGCTCACTCCTTCACATCAAAATGGAGATACAGCTGTTAGCATTAAATACCAAATAACCCATCTTGTCCT
CAATAATTTTAAGCGCCTCTCTCCACCACATCTAACTCCTGTCAAAGGCATGTGCCCCTTCCGGGCGCTC
TGCTGTGCTGCCAACCAACTGGCATGTGGACTCTGCAGGGTCCCTAACTGCCAAGCCCCACAGTGTGCCC
TGAGGCTGCCCCTTCCTTCTAGCGGCTGCCCCCACTCGGCTTTGCTTTCCCTAGTTTCAGTTACTTGCGT
TCAGCCAAGGTCTGAAACTAGGTGCGCACAGAGCGGTAAGACTGCGAGAGAAAGAGACCAGCTTTACAGG
GGGTTTATCACAGTGCACCCTGACAGTCGTCAGCCTCACAGGGGGTTTATCACATTGCACCCTGACAGTC
GTCAGCCTCACAGGGGGTTTATCACAGTGCACCCTTACAATCATTCCATTTGATTCACAATTTTTTTAGT
CTCTACTGTGCCTAACTTGTAAGTTAAATTTGATCAGAGGTGTGTTCCCAGAGGGGAAAACAGTATATAC
AGGGTTCAGTACTATCGCATTTCAGGCCTCCACCTGGGTCTTGGAATGTGTCCCCCGAGGGGTGATGACT
ACCTCAGTTGGATCTCCACAGGTCACAGTGACACAAGATAACCAAGACACCTCCCAAGGCTACCACAATG
GGCCGCCCTCCACGTGCACATGGCCGGAGGAACTGCCATGTCGGAGGTGCAAGCACACCTGCGCATCAGA
GTCCTTGGTGTGGAGGGAGGGACCAGCGCAGCTTCCAGCCATCCACCTGATGAACAGAACCTAGGGAAAG
CCCCAGTTCTACTTACACCAGGAAAGGC
