>Addgene plasmid #18698 | pNL-EGFP/EF1alpha/WPREdU3 | addgene partial sequence | sequence record 24602 | EGFP-C 5'-CATGGTCCTGCTGGAGTTCGTG-3'
CCNCGGGACNNNCGGCAGGAGAGCTGTACAAGTCCGGACTCAGATCTCGAGAATCAACCTCTGGATTACA
AAATTTGTGAAAGATTGACTGGTATTCTTAACTATGTTGCTCCTTTTACGCTATGTGGATACGCTGCTTT
AATGCCTTTGTATCATGCTATTGCTTCCCGTATGGCTTTCATTTTCTCCTCCTTGTATAAATCCTGGTTG
CTGTCTCTTTATGAGGAGTTGTGGCCCGTTGTCAGGCAACGTGGCGTGGTGTGCACTGTGTTTGCTGACG
CAACCCCCACTGGTTGGGGCATTGCCACCACCTGTCAGCTCCTTTCCGGGACTTTCGCTTTCCCCCTCCC
TATTGCCACGGCGGAACTCATCGCCGCCTGCCTTGCCCGCTGCTGGACAGGGGCTCGGCTGTTGGGCACT
GACAATTCCGTGGTGTTGTCGGGGAAGCTGACGTCCTTTCCATGGCTGCTCGCCTGTGTTGCCACCTGGA
TTCTGCGCGGGACGTCCTTCTGCTACGTCCCTTCGGCCCTCAATCCAGCGGACCTTCCTTCCCGCGGCCT
GCTGCCGGCTCTGCGGCCTCTTCCGCGTCTTCGCCTTCGCCCTCAGACGAGTCGGATCTCCCTTTGGGCC
GCCTCCCCGCCTGGGTACCTTTAAGACCAATGACTTACAAGGCAGCTGTAGATCTTAGCCACTTTTTAAA
AGAAAAGGGGGGACTGGAAGGGCTAATTCACTCCCAAAGAAGACAGATCTGCTTTTTGCTGTACTGGGTC
TCTCTGGTTAGACAGACTGAGCTGGAACTCTCTGGCTACTAGGAACCANGCTAAGCTCATAANCTGCTGA
TGCTCAGA
